Addgene plasmid #165959: pET24_NusA-Tus
Purpose: Expression of soluble E. coli Tus protein
Depositing lab: Keith Pardee. Depositing organization: University of Toronto. Publication: High-Efficiency Protection of Linear DNA in Cell-Free Extracts from Escherichia coli and Vibrio natriegens. Norouzi M, Panfilov S, Pardee K. ACS Synth Biol. 2021 Jun 23. doi: 10.1021/acssynbio.1c00110. PubMed 34161082.
Backbone
  Vector backbone: pET24b
  Backbone manufacturer: Novagen
  Backbone size w/o insert (bp): 5240
  Total vector size (bp): 7715
  Modifications to backbone: Originally modified from pET24b-APEX2 Addgene #111702
  Vector type: Bacterial Expression
Growth in bacteria
  Bacterial resistance: Kanamycin, 50 μg/mL
  Growth temperature: 37°C
  Growth strain: DH5alpha
  Copy number: Low Copy
Gene/Insert
  Gene/Insert name: Tus (alt name: DNA replication terminus site-binding protein)
  Species: Escherichia coli
  Insert size (bp): 2475
  GenBank ID: BAA15348.1
  Promoter: T7
  Tag / fusion protein: His-NusA-Tev (N terminal on insert)
  Cloning method: Gibson Cloning
  Sequencing primers: 5′ T7 FW; 3′ T7 RV
Terms and licenses: Academic/Nonprofit Terms; Industry Terms: Not Available to Industry
Depositor comments: The plasmid backbone is originally pET24b-APEX2 (Plasmid #111702) acquired from Addgene. In this submission, the Apex2 insert has been replaced with NusA-Tus.
How to cite: pET24_NusA-Tus was a gift from Keith Pardee (Addgene plasmid # 165959 ; http://n2t.net/addgene:165959 ; RRID:Addgene_165959)
