[The description below was written by a language model from this plasmid's Addgene catalogue record and pLannotate feature annotations shown in this document.]
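Description:
pET24_NusA-Tus is a 7.7 kb bacterial expression plasmid built on the Novagen pET24b backbone, derived from an earlier pET24b-APEX2 construct in which the APEX2 insert was replaced by a NusA-Tus fusion using Gibson assembly. It is propagated in E. coli under kanamycin selection (aph(3')-Ia). It carries a pBR322-type ColE1 origin together with the bom region and the rop gene, which is consistent with its catalogued low copy number. An f1 origin is also present, and the annotated tetracycline-resistance fragments are non-functional remnants of the pBR322 lineage.

The expression cassette is the standard pET arrangement: a T7 promoter followed directly by a lac operator and the T7 gene 10 ribosome binding site, with a T7 terminator downstream. A plasmid-borne lacI gene supplies the repressor. Transcription therefore depends on a host that provides T7 RNA polymerase and is induced with IPTG. The open reading frame encodes an N-terminal His tag, the highly soluble E. coli NusA protein, a TEV protease recognition site, and then E. coli Tus, the replication terminus site-binding protein that binds Ter sequences and blocks replication fork passage. NusA serves as a solubility-enhancing partner, the His tag allows affinity purification, and TEV cleavage can release Tus from the fusion. A short fragment annotated as a T7 gene 10B-derived solubility tag lies between the tus coding sequence and the terminator and appears to be residual vector sequence rather than part of the stated design.

The stated purpose is production of soluble Tus protein. The associated publication concerns protecting linear DNA templates in cell-free extracts from E. coli and Vibrio natriegens.
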