Features (pLannotate 1.2.2; 21 found; start..end, strand, type, name):
     47..65      +  promoter       T7 promoter: promoter for bacteriophage T7 RNA polymerase
     66..90      +  protein_bind   lac operator: The lac repressor binds to the lac operator to inhibit transcription in E. coli. This inhibition can be relieved by adding lactose or isopropyl-β-D-thiogalactopyranoside (IPTG). lac repressor encoded by lacI
    104..126     +  RBS            RBS: efficient ribosome binding site from bacteriophage T7 gene 10 (Olins and Rangwala, 1989)
    137..154     +  CDS            7xHis (fragment): 6xHis affinity tag
    155..1636    +  CDS            NusA: transcription elongation protein (N utilization substance protein A); nusA; highly soluble in E. coli
   1658..1678    +  CDS            TEV site: tobacco etch virus (TEV) protease recognition and cleavage site
   1679..2605    +  CDS            tus (sequence withheld): TUS_ECOLI - Also known as tau. Experimental evidence at protein level: Swiss-Prot protein existence level 1. Trans-acting protein required for termination of DNA replication. Binds to DNA replication terminator sequences (terA to terF) to prevent the passage of replication forks. The termination efficiency will be affected by the affinity of this protein for the terminator sequence. From Escherichia coli (strain K12).
   2653..2702    +  CDS            SET1 (fragment): solubility-enhancement tag derived from T7 phage gene 10B
   2710..2757    +  terminator     T7 terminator: transcription terminator for bacteriophage T7 RNA polymerase
   2794..3222    +  rep_origin     f1 ori (sequence partly withheld): f1 bacteriophage origin of replication; arrow indicates direction of (+) strand synthesis
   3275..3332    +  promoter       AmpR promoter (fragment): bla
   3341..4156    -  CDS            KanR: aminoglycoside phosphotransferase; aph(3')-Ia; confers resistance to kanamycin in bacteria or G418 (Geneticin®) in eukaryotes
   4278..4866    +  rep_origin     ori: high-copy-number ColE1/pMB1/pBR322/pUC origin of replication
   5052..5191    -  misc_feature   bom: basis of mobility region from pBR322
   5293..5484    -  CDS            rop: Rop protein, which maintains plasmids at low copy number; rop
   5501..5881    +  CDS            YPB1_ECOLX: Protein predicted: Swiss-Prot protein existence level 4. From Escherichia coli.
   5953..6244    -  CDS            TcR (fragment): tetracycline efflux protein; tet; confers resistance to tetracycline
   6259..6280    -  protein_bind   CAP binding site: CAP binding activates transcription in the presence of cAMP. E. coli catabolite activator protein
   6293..7375    -  CDS            lacI: lac repressor; lacI; The lac repressor binds to the lac operator to inhibit transcription in E. coli. This inhibition can be relieved by adding lactose or isopropyl-β-D-thiogalactopyranoside (IPTG).
   7376..7453    -  promoter       lacI promoter: lacI
   7461..25      -  CDS            TcR (fragment) (across the origin): tetracycline efflux protein; tet; confers resistance to tetracycline
>Addgene plasmid #165959 | pET24_NusA-Tus | addgene full sequence | sequence record 339141 | Addgene NGS Result
CACGATGCGTCCGGCGTAGAGGATCGAGATCTCGATCCCGCGAAATTAATACGACTCACTATAGGGGAAT
TGTGAGCGGATAACAATTCCCCTCTAGAATAATTTTGTTTAACTTTAAGAAGGAGATATACATATGCATC
ACCATCACCATCACAACAAAGAAATTTTGGCTGTAGTTGAAGCCGTATCCAATGAAAAGGCGCTACCTCG
CGAGAAGATTTTCGAAGCATTGGAAAGCGCGCTGGCGACAGCAACAAAGAAAAAATATGAACAAGAGATC
GACGTCCGCGTACAGATCGATCGCAAAAGCGGTGATTTTGACACTTTCCGTCGCTGGTTAGTTGTTGATG
AAGTCACCCAGCCGACCAAGGAAATCACCCTTGAAGCCGCACGTTATGAAGATGAAAGCCTGAACCTGGG
CGATTACGTTGAAGATCAGATTGAGTCTGTTACCTTTGACCGTATCACTACCCAGACGGCAAAACAGGTT
ATCGTGCAGAAAGTGCGTGAAGCCGAACGTGCGATGGTGGTTGATCAGTTCCGTGAACACGAAGGTGAAA
TCATCACCGGCGTGGTGAAAAAAGTAAACCGCGACAACATCTCTCTGGATCTGGGCAACAACGCTGAAGC
CGTGATCCTGCGCGAAGATATGCTGCCGCGTGAAAACTTCCGCCCTGGCGACCGCGTTCGTGGCGTGCTC
TATTCCGTTCGCCCGGAAGCGCGTGGCGCGCAACTGTTCGTCACTCGTTCCAAGCCGGAAATGCTGATCG
AACTGTTCCGTATTGAAGTGCCAGAAATCGGCGAAGAAGTGATTGAAATTAAAGCAGCGGCTCGCGATCC
GGGTTCTCGTGCGAAAATCGCGGTGAAAACCAACGATAAACGTATCGATCCGGTAGGTGCTTGCGTAGGT
ATGCGTGGCGCGCGTGTTCAGGCGGTGTCTACTGAACTGGGTGGCGAGCGTATCGATATCGTCCTGTGGG
ATGATAACCCGGCGCAGTTCGTGATTAACGCAATGGCACCGGCAGACGTTGCTTCTATCGTGGTGGATGA
AGATAAACACACCATGGATATCGCCGTTGAAGCCGGTAACCTGGCGCAGGCGATTGGCCGTAACGGTCAG
AACGTGCGTCTGGCTTCGCAGCTGAGCGGTTGGGAACTCAACGTGATGACCGTTGACGACCTGCAGGCTA
AGCATCAGGCGGAAGCGCACGCAGCGATCGACACCTTCACCAAATATCTCGACATCGACGAAGACTTCGC
GACTGTTCTGGTAGAAGAAGGCTTCTCGACGCTGGAAGAATTGGCCTATGTGCCGATGAAAGAGCTGTTG
GAAATCGAAGGCCTTGATGAGCCGACCGTTGAAGCACTGCGCGAGCGTGCTAAAAATGCACTGGCCACCA
TTGCACAGGCCCAGGAAGAAAGCCTCGGTGATAACAAACCGGCTGACGATCTGCTGAACCTTGAAGGGGT
AGATCGTGATTTGGCATTCAAACTGGCCGCCCGTGGCGTTTGTACGCTGGAAGATCTCGCCGAACAGGGC
ATTGATGATCTGGCTGATATCGAAGGGTTGACCGACGAAAAAGCCGGAGCACTGATTATGGCTGCCCGTA
ACATTTGCTGGTTCGGTGACGAAGCGGATTACGACATCCCAACGACCGAAAACCTGTATTTTCAGGGC
[927 nt withheld, positions 1679-2605]
TAACGCCGGATCCTAAGCTTAATTAGCTGAGCTTGGACTGAGATCCGGCTGCTAACAAAGCCCGAAAGGA
AGCTGAGTTGGCTGCTGCCACCGCTGAGCAATAACTAGCATAACCCCTTGGGGCCTCTAAACGGGTCTTG
AGGGGTTTTTTGCTGAAAGGAGGAACTATATCCGGATTGGCGAATGGG
[124 nt withheld, positions 2794-2917]
C
[91 nt withheld, positions 2919-3009]
A
[49 nt withheld, positions 3011-3059]
CCTTTGACGTTGGAGTCCACGTTCTTT
[37 nt withheld, positions 3087-3123]
ACCCTATCTCGGTCTATTCTTTTGATTTATAAGGGATTTTGCCGATTTCGGCCTATTGGTTAAAAAATGA
GCTGATTTAACAAAAATTTAACGCGAATTTTAACAAAATATTAACGCTTACAATTTAGGTGGCACTTTTC
GGGGAAATGTGCGCGGAACCCCTATTTGTTTATTTTTCTAAATACATTCAAATATGTATCCGCTCATGAA
TTAATTCTTAGAAAAACTCATCGAGCATCAAATGAAACTGCAATTTATTCATATCAGGATTATCAATACC
ATATTTTTGAAAAAGCCGTTTCTGTAATGAAGGAGAAAACTCACCGAGGCAGTTCCATAGGATGGCAAGA
TCCTGGTATCGGTCTGCGATTCCGACTCGTCCAACATCAATACAACCTATTAATTTCCCCTCGTCAAAAA
TAAGGTTATCAAGTGAGAAATCACCATGAGTGACGACTGAATCCGGTGAGAATGGCAAAAGTTTATGCAT
TTCTTTCCAGACTTGTTCAACAGGCCAGCCATTACGCTCGTCATCAAAATCACTCGCATCAACCAAACCG
TTATTCATTCGTGATTGCGCCTGAGCGAGACGAAATACGCGATCGCTGTTAAAAGGACAATTACAAACAG
GAATCGAATGCAACCGGCGCAGGAACACTGCCAGCGCATCAACAATATTTTCACCTGAATCAGGATATTC
TTCTAATACCTGGAATGCTGTTTTCCCGGGGATCGCAGTGGTGAGTAACCATGCATCATCAGGAGTACGG
ATAAAATGCTTGATGGTCGGAAGAGGCATAAATTCCGTCAGCCAGTTTAGTCTGACCATCTCATCTGTAA
CATCATTGGCAACGCTACCTTTGCCATGTTTCAGAAACAACTCTGGCGCATCGGGCTTCCCATACAATCG
ATAGATTGTCGCACCTGATTGCCCGACATTATCGCGAGCCCATTTATACCCATATAAATCAGCATCCATG
TTGGAATTTAATCGCGGCCTAGAGCAAGACGTTTCCCGTTGAATATGGCTCATAACACCCCTTGTATTAC
TGTTTATGTAAGCAGACAGTTTTATTGTTCATGACCAAAATCCCTTAACGTGAGTTTTCGTTCCACTGAG
CGTCAGACCCCGTAGAAAAGATCAAAGGATCTTCTTGAGATCCTTTTTTTCTGCGCGTAATCTGCTGCTT
GCAAACAAAAAAACCACCGCTACCAGCGGTGGTTTGTTTGCCGGATCAAGAGCTACCAACTCTTTTTCCG
AAGGTAACTGGCTTCAGCAGAGCGCAGATACCAAATACTGTCCTTCTAGTGTAGCCGTAGTTAGGCCACC
ACTTCAAGAACTCTGTAGCACCGCCTACATACCTCGCTCTGCTAATCCTGTTACCAGTGGCTGCTGCCAG
TGGCGATAAGTCGTGTCTTACCGGGTTGGACTCAAGACGATAGTTACCGGATAAGGCGCAGCGGTCGGGC
TGAACGGGGGGTTCGTGCACACAGCCCAGCTTGGAGCGAACGACCTACACCGAACTGAGATACCTACAGC
GTGAGCTATGAGAAAGCGCCACGCTTCCCGAAGGGAGAAAGGCGGACAGGTATCCGGTAAGCGGCAGGGT
CGGAACAGGAGAGCGCACGAGGGAGCTTCCAGGGGGAAACGCCTGGTATCTTTATAGTCCTGTCGGGTTT
CGCCACCTCTGACTTGAGCGTCGATTTTTGTGATGCTCGTCAGGGGGGCGGAGCCTATGGAAAAACGCCA
GCAACGCGGCCTTTTTACGGTTCCTGGCCTTTTGCTGGCCTTTTGCTCACATGTTCTTTCCTGCGTTATC
CCCTGATTCTGTGGATAACCGTATTACCGCCTTTGAGTGAGCTGATACCGCTCGCCGCAGCCGAACGACC
GAGCGCAGCGAGTCAGTGAGCGAGGAAGCGGAAGAGCGCCTGATGCGGTATTTTCTCCTTACGCATCTGT
GCGGTATTTCACACCGCAATGGTGCACTCTCAGTACAATCTGCTCTGATGCCGCATAGTTAAGCCAGTAT
ACACTCCGCTATCGCTACGTGACTGGGTCATGGCTGCGCCCCGACACCCGCCAACACCCGCTGACGCGCC
CTGACGGGCTTGTCTGCTCCCGGCATCCGCTTACAGACAAGCTGTGACCGTCTCCGGGAGCTGCATGTGT
CAGAGGTTTTCACCGTCATCACCGAAACGCGCGAGGCAGCTGCGGTAAAGCTCATCAGCGTGGTCGTGAA
GCGATTCACAGATGTCTGCCTGTTCATCCGCGTCCAGCTCGTTGAGTTTCTCCAGAAGCGTTAATGTCTG
GCTTCTGATAAAGCGGGCCATGTTAAGGGCGGTTTTTTCCTGTTTGGTCACTGATGCCTCCGTGTAAGGG
GGATTTCTGTTCATGGGGGTAATGATACCGATGAAACGAGAGAGGATGCTCACGATACGGGTTACTGATG
ATGAACATGCCCGGTTACTGGAACGTTGTGAGGGTAAACAACTGGCGGTATGGATGCGGCGGGACCAGAG
AAAAATCACTCAGGGTCAATGCCAGCGCTTCGTTAATACAGATGTAGGTGTTCCACAGGGTAGCCAGCAG
CATCCTGCGATGCAGATCCGGAACATAATGGTGCAGGGCGCTGACTTCCGCGTTTCCAGACTTTACGAAA
CACGGAAACCGAAGACCATTCATGTTGTTGCTCAGGTCGCAGACGTTTTGCAGCAGCAGTCGCTTCACGT
TCGCTCGCGTATCGGTGATTCATTCTGCTAACCAGTAAGGCAACCCCGCCAGCCTAGCCGGGTCCTCAAC
GACAGGAGCACGATCATGCGCACCCGTGGGGCCGCCATGCCGGCGATAATGGCCTGCTTCTCGCCGAAAC
GTTTGGTGGCGGGACCAGTGACGAAGGCTTGAGCGAGGGCGTGCAAGATTCCGAATACCGCAAGCGACAG
GCCGATCATCGTCGCGCTCCAGCGAAAGCGGTCCTCGCCGAAAATGACCCAGAGCGCTGCCGGCACCTGT
CCTACGAGTTGCATGATAAAGAAGACAGTCATAAGTGCGGCGACGATAGTCATGCCCCGCGCCCACCGGA
AGGAGCTGACTGGGTTGAAGGCTCTCAAGGGCATCGGTCGAGATCCCGGTGCCTAATGAGTGAGCTAACT
TACATTAATTGCGTTGCGCTCACTGCCCGCTTTCCAGTCGGGAAACCTGTCGTGCCAGCTGCATTAATGA
ATCGGCCAACGCGCGGGGAGAGGCGGTTTGCGTATTGGGCGCCAGGGTGGTTTTTCTTTTCACCAGTGAG
ACGGGCAACAGCTGATTGCCCTTCACCGCCTGGCCCTGAGAGAGTTGCAGCAAGCGGTCCACGCTGGTTT
GCCCCAGCAGGCGAAAATCCTGTTTGATGGTGGTTAACGGCGGGATATAACATGAGCTGTCTTCGGTATC
GTCGTATCCCACTACCGAGATATCCGCACCAACGCGCAGCCCGGACTCGGTAATGGCGCGCATTGCGCCC
AGCGCCATCTGATCGTTGGCAACCAGCATCGCAGTGGGAACGATGCCCTCATTCAGCATTTGCATGGTTT
GTTGAAAACCGGACATGGCACTCCAGTCGCCTTCCCGTTCCGCTATCGGCTGAATTTGATTGCGAGTGAG
ATATTTATGCCAGCCAGCCAGACGCAGACGCGCCGAGACAGAACTTAATGGGCCCGCTAACAGCGCGATT
TGCTGGTGACCCAATGCGACCAGATGCTCCACGCCCAGTCGCGTACCGTCTTCATGGGAGAAAATAATAC
TGTTGATGGGTGTCTGGTCAGAGACATCAAGAAATAACGCCGGAACATTAGTGCAGGCAGCTTCCACAGC
AATGGCATCCTGGTCATCCAGCGGATAGTTAATGATCAGCCCACTGACGCGTTGCGCGAGAAGATTGTGC
ACCGCCGCTTTACAGGCTTCGACGCCGCTTCGTTCTACCATCGACACCACCACGCTGGCACCCAGTTGAT
CGGCGCGAGATTTAATCGCCGCGACAATTTGCGACGGCGCGTGCAGGGCCAGACTGGAGGTGGCAACGCC
AATCAGCAACGACTGTTTGCCCGCCAGTTGTTGTGCCACGCGGTTGGGAATGTAATTCAGCTCCGCCATC
GCCGCTTCCACTTTTTCCCGCGTTTTCGCAGAAACGTGGCTGGCCTGGTTCACCACGCGGGAAACGGTCT
GATAAGAGACACCGGCATACTCTGCGACATCGTATAACGTTACTGGTTTCACATTCACCACCCTGAATTG
ACTCTCTTCCGGGCGCTATCATGCCATACCGCGAAAGGTTTTGCGCCATTCGATGGTGTCCGGGATCTCG
ACGCTCTCCCTTATGCGACTCCTGCATTAGGAAGCAGCCCAGTAGTAGGTTGAGGCCGTTGAGCACCGCC
GCCGCAAGGAATGGTGCATGCAAGGAGATGGCGCCCAACAGTCCCCCGGCCACGGGGCCTGCCACCATAC
CCACGCCGAAACAAGCGCTCATGAGCCCGAAGTGGCGAGCCCGATCTTCCCCATCGGTGATGTCGGCGAT
ATAGGCGCCAGCAACCGCACCTGTGGCGCCGGTGATGCCGGC
